Addgene plasmid #139808: pFUW-tetO-ID2
Purpose: doxycycline-inducible expression of Human ID2 in mammalian cells
Depositing lab: Filipe Pereira. Depositing organization: Lund University. Publication: Direct reprogramming of fibroblasts into antigen-presenting dendritic cells. Rosa FF, Pires CF, Kurochkin I, Ferreira AG, Gomes AM, Palma LG, Shaiv K, Solanas L, Azenha C, Papatsenko D, Schulz O, Reis e Sousa C, Pereira CF. Sci Immunol. 2018 Dec 7;3(30). pii: 3/30/eaau4292. doi: 10.1126/sciimmunol.aau4292. PubMed 30530727.
Backbone
  Vector backbone: pFUW-tetO
  Vector type: Mammalian Expression, Lentiviral
Growth in bacteria
  Bacterial resistance: Ampicillin, 100 μg/mL
  Growth temperature: 37°C
  Growth strain: NEB Stable
  Copy number: High Copy
Gene/Insert
  Gene/Insert name: ID2
  Species: H. sapiens (human)
  Insert size (bp): 405
  GenBank ID: NM_002166
  Entrez Gene: ID2 (a.k.a. GIG8, ID2A, ID2H, bHLHb26)
  Promoter: TRE-mCMV
  Cloning method: Restriction Enzyme; 5′ cloning site EcoRI (unknown if destroyed); 3′ cloning site EcoRI (unknown if destroyed)
  Sequencing primers: 5′ TCCACGCTGTTTTGACCTCC
Terms and licenses: Academic/Nonprofit Terms; Industry Terms: Not Available to Industry
How to cite: pFUW-tetO-ID2 was a gift from Filipe Pereira (Addgene plasmid # 139808 ; http://n2t.net/addgene:139808 ; RRID:Addgene_139808)
