[The description below was written by a language model from this plasmid's Addgene catalogue record and pLannotate feature annotations shown in this document.]
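Description:
pFUW-tetO-ID2 is an HIV-1-derived lentiviral transfer plasmid of about 8.8 kb, built on the pFUW-tetO backbone, for doxycycline-inducible expression of human ID2 in mammalian cells. It is propagated in E. coli through a high-copy ColE1/pUC-type origin with ampicillin resistance, and it also carries an f1 origin. Outside the viral region the backbone includes an SV40/EM7-driven bleomycin/Zeocin resistance cassette with an SV40 poly(A) signal. Because this cassette lies beyond the 3' LTR, it would not be packaged into virus.

The viral genome is transcribed from a CMV enhancer/promoter fused to a truncated 5' LTR. This is followed by the Ψ packaging signal with a partial gag sequence, the Rev response element for Rev-dependent nuclear export, and the cPPT/CTS element. The payload is a tetracycline response element with seven tetO copies joined to a minimal CMV promoter. It drives the roughly 400 bp ID2 open reading frame, which was cloned at EcoRI sites, and no tag or reporter is annotated. A WPRE downstream enhances transcript expression, and the cassette ends in a truncated LTR followed by a bGH poly(A) signal.

The plasmid encodes no tetracycline transactivator, so induction requires one supplied separately, for example from a co-delivered rtTA vector. Packaging and envelope functions must likewise be provided in trans. ID2 is a helix-loop-helix protein that lacks a basic DNA-binding domain and inhibits bHLH transcription factors by heterodimerising with them. The associated publication concerns direct reprogramming of fibroblasts into antigen-presenting dendritic cells, which suggests the construct was used for inducible factor expression in that work, though the record does not state ID2's specific role there.
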