Features (pLannotate 1.2.2; 32 found; start..end, strand, type, name):
      3..103     +  CDS            Rev (fragment): human immunodeficiency virus 1 (HIV-1) Rev protein; rev; enhances nuclear export of unspliced and incompletely spliced viral mRNAs
    153..270     +  misc_feature   cPPT/CTS: central polypurine tract and central termination sequence of HIV-1
    327..597     +  protein_bind   tetracycline response element: contains seven copies of the tetracycline operator tetO tetracycline repressor TetR
    608..625     +  misc_feature   MCS (fragment): pUC18/19 multiple cloning site
    630..668     +  promoter       minimal CMV promoter: human cytomegalovirus (CMV) immediate early promoter
    768..1169    +  CDS            ID2: ID2_HUMAN - Also known as BHLHB26. Experimental evidence at protein level: Swiss-Prot protein existence level 1. Transcriptional regulator (lacking a basic DNA binding domain) which negatively regulates the basic helix-loop-helix (bHLH) transcription factors by forming heterodimers and inhibiting their DNA binding and transcriptional activity. Implicated in regulating a variety of cellular processes, including cellular growth, senescence, differentiation, apoptosis, angiogenesis, and neoplastic transformation. Inhibits skeletal muscle and cardiac myocyte differentiation. Regulates the circadia
   1174..1197    +  misc_feature   MCS (fragment): pBluescript multiple cloning site
   1197..1785    +  misc_feature   WPRE: woodchuck hepatitis virus posttranscriptional regulatory element
   1722..2303    +  CDS            nef (fragment): NEF_HV1H2 - Experimental evidence at protein level: Swiss-Prot protein existence level 1. Extracellular Nef protein targets CD4(+) T-lymphocytes for apoptosis by interacting with CXCR4 surface receptors. From Human immunodeficiency virus type 1 group M subtype B (isolate HXB2) (HIV-1).
   2310..2490    +  LTR            5' LTR (truncated): truncated 5' long terminal repeat (LTR) from HIV-1
   2522..2746    +  polyA_signal   bGH poly(A) signal: bovine growth hormone polyadenylation signal
   2750..2771    +  promoter       SV40 promoter (fragment): SV40 enhancer and early promoter
   2792..3220    +  rep_origin     f1 ori (sequence partly withheld): f1 bacteriophage origin of replication; arrow indicates direction of (+) strand synthesis
   3234..3563    +  promoter       SV40 promoter: SV40 enhancer and early promoter
   3611..3658    +  promoter       EM7 promoter: synthetic bacterial promoter&nbsp
   3677..4051    +  CDS            BleoR: antibiotic-binding protein; Sh ble from Streptoalloteichus hindustanus; confers resistance to bleomycin, phleomycin, and Zeocin™
   4061..4186    +  CDS            ble (fragment): BLE_KLEPN - Experimental evidence at protein level: Swiss-Prot protein existence level 1. Binding protein with a strong affinity to the bleomycin family of antibiotics. Binds to CL990; an antimitotic-antibiotic compound. From Klebsiella pneumoniae.
   4181..4302    +  polyA_signal   SV40 poly(A) signal: SV40 polyadenylation signal
   4375..4391    -  protein_bind   lac operator: The lac repressor binds to the lac operator to inhibit transcription in E. coli. This inhibition can be relieved by adding lactose or isopropyl-β-D-thiogalactopyranoside (IPTG). lac repressor encoded by lacI
   4399..4429    -  promoter       lac promoter: promoter for the E. coli lac operon
   4444..4465    -  protein_bind   CAP binding site: CAP binding activates transcription in the presence of cAMP. E. coli catabolite activator protein
   4478..4570    -  CDS            lacI (fragment): lac repressor; lacI; The lac repressor binds to the lac operator to inhibit transcription in E. coli. This inhibition can be relieved by adding lactose or isopropyl-β-D-thiogalactopyranoside (IPTG).
   4753..5341    -  rep_origin     ori: high-copy-number ColE1/pMB1/pBR322/pUC origin of replication
   5512..6372    -  CDS            AmpR: β-lactamase; bla; confers resistance to ampicillin, carbenicillin, and related antibiotics
   6373..6477    -  promoter       AmpR promoter: bla
   6536..6588    -  misc_feature   bom (fragment): basis of mobility region from pBR322
   6743..7122    +  enhancer       CMV enhancer: human cytomegalovirus immediate early enhancer
   7123..7322    +  promoter       CMV promoter: human cytomegalovirus (CMV) immediate early promoter
   7340..7520    +  LTR            5' LTR (truncated): truncated 5' long terminal repeat (LTR) from HIV-1
   7567..7692    +  misc_feature   HIV-1 Ψ: packaging signal of human immunodeficiency virus type 1
   7676..8039    +  CDS            HIV-1 gag (fragment): gag protein from human immunodeficiency virus 1; gag
   8185..8418    +  misc_feature   RRE: The Rev response element (RRE) of HIV-1 allows for Rev-dependent mRNA export from the nucleus to the cytoplasm.
>Addgene plasmid #139808 | pFUW-tetO-ID2 | addgene full sequence | sequence record 291884 | Addgene NGS Result
AGACCCACCTCCCAACCCCGAGGGGACCCGACAGGCCCGAAGGAATAGAAGAAGAAGGTGGAGAGAGAGA
CAGAGACAGATCCATTCGATTAGTGAACGGATCGGCACTGCGTGCGCCAATTCTGCAGACAAATGGCAGT
ATTCATCCACAATTTTAAAAGAAAAGGGGGGATTGGGGGGTACAGTGCAGGGGAAAGAATAGTAGACATA
ATAGCAACAGACATACAAACTAAAGAATTACAAAAACAAATTACAAAAATTCAAAATTTTCGGGTTTATT
ACAGGGACAGCAGAGATCCAGTTTGGTTAGATCTCGAGTTTACCACTCCCTATCAGTGATAGAGAAAAGT
GAAAGTCGAGTTTACCACTCCCTATCAGTGATAGAGAAAAGTGAAAGTCGAGTTTACCACTCCCTATCAG
TGATAGAGAAAAGTGAAAGTCGAGTTTACCACTCCCTATCAGTGATAGAGAAAAGTGAAAGTCGAGTTTA
CCACTCCCTATCAGTGATAGAGAAAAGTGAAAGTCGAGTTTACCACTCCCTATCAGTGATAGAGAAAAGT
GAAAGTCGAGTTTACCACTCCCTATCAGTGATAGAGAAAAGTGAAAGTCGAGCTCGGTACCCGGGTCGAG
GTAGGCGTGTACGGTGGGAGGCCTATATAAGCAGAGCTCGTTTAGTGAACCGTCAGATCGCCTGGAGACG
CCATCCACGCTGTTTTGACCTCCATAGAAGACACCGGGACCGATCCAGCCTCCGCGGCCCCGAATTGATG
AAAGCCTTCAGTCCCGTGAGGTCCGTTAGGAAAAACAGCCTGTCGGACCACAGCCTGGGCATCTCCCGGA
GCAAAACCCCTGTGGACGACCCGATGAGCCTGCTATACAACATGAACGACTGCTACTCCAAGCTCAAGGA
GCTGGTGCCCAGCATCCCCCAGAACAAGAAGGTGAGCAAGATGGAAATCCTGCAGCACGTCATCGACTAC
ATCTTGGACCTGCAGATCGCCCTGGACTCGCATCCCACTATTGTCAGCCTGCATCACCAGAGACCCGGGC
AGAACCAGGCGTCCAGGACGCCGCTGACCACCCTCAACACGGATATCAGCATCCTGTCCTTGCAGGCTTC
TGAATTCCCTTCTGAGTTAATGTCAAATGACAGCAAAGCACTGTGTGGCTGACAATTCGATATCAAGCTT
ATCGATAATCAACCTCTGGATTACAAAATTTGTGAAAGATTGACTGGTATTCTTAACTATGTTGCTCCTT
TTACGCTATGTGGATACGCTGCTTTAATGCCTTTGTATCATGCTATTGCTTCCCGTATGGCTTTCATTTT
CTCCTCCTTGTATAAATCCTGGTTGCTGTCTCTTTATGAGGAGTTGTGGCCCGTTGTCAGGCAACGTGGC
GTGGTGTGCACTGTGTTTGCTGACGCAACCCCCACTGGTTGGGGCATTGCCACCACCTGTCAGCTCCTTT
CCGGGACTTTCGCTTTCCCCCTCCCTATTGCCACGGCGGAACTCATCGCCGCCTGCCTTGCCCGCTGCTG
GACAGGGGCTCGGCTGTTGGGCACTGACAATTCCGTGGTGTTGTCGGGGAAATCATCGTCCTTTCCTTGG
CTGCTCGCCTGTGTTGCCACCTGGATTCTGCGCGGGACGTCCTTCTGCTACGTCCCTTCGGCCCTCAATC
CAGCGGACCTTCCTTCCCGCGGCCTGCTGCCGGCTCTGCGGCCTCTTCCGCGTCTTCGCCTTCGCCCTCA
GACGAGTCGGATCTCCCTTTGGGCCGCCTCCCCGCATCGATACCGTCGACCTCGAGACCTAGAAAAACAT
GGAGCAATCACAAGTAGCAATACAGCAGCTACCAATGCTGATTGTGCCTGGCTAGAAGCACAAGAGGAGG
AGGAGGTGGGTTTTCCAGTCACACCTCAGGTACCTTTAAGACCAATGACTTACAAGGCAGCTGTAGATCT
TAGCCACTTTTTAAAAGAAAAGGGGGGACTGGAAGGGCTAATTCACTCCCAACGAAGACAAGATATCCTT
GATCTGTGGATCTACCACACACAAGGCTACTTCCCTGATTGGCAGAACTACACACCAGGGCCAGGGATCA
GATATCCACTGACCTTTGGATGGTGCTACAAGCTAGTACCAGTTGAGCAAGAGAAGGTAGAAGAAGCCAA
TGAAGGAGAGAACACCCGCTTGTTACACCCTGTGAGCCTGCATGGGATGGATGACCCGGAGAGAGAAGTA
TTAGAGTGGAGGTTTGACAGCCGCCTAGCATTTCATCACATGGCCCGAGAGCTGCATCCGGACTGTACTG
GGTCTCTCTGGTTAGACCAGATCTGAGCCTGGGAGCTCTCTGGCTAACTAGGGAACCCACTGCTTAAGCC
TCAATAAAGCTTGCCTTGAGTGCTTCAAGTAGTGTGTGCCCGTCTGTTGTGTGACTCTGGTAACTAGAGA
TCCCTCAGACCCTTTTAGTCAGTGTGGAAAATCTCTAGCAGGGCCCGTTTAAACCCGCTGATCAGCCTCG
ACTGTGCCTTCTAGTTGCCAGCCATCTGTTGTTTGCCCCTCCCCCGTGCCTTCCTTGACCCTGGAAGGTG
CCACTCCCACTGTCCTTTCCTAATAAAATGAGGAAATTGCATCGCATTGTCTGAGTAGGTGTCATTCTAT
TCTGGGGGGTGGGGTGGGGCAGGACAGCAAGGGGGAGGATTGGGAAGACAATAGCAGGCATGCTGGGGAT
GCGGTGGGCTCTATGGCTTCTGAGGCGGAAAGAACCAGCTGGGGCTCTAGGGGGTATCCCC
[124 nt withheld, positions 2792-2915]
C
[91 nt withheld, positions 2917-3007]
A
[49 nt withheld, positions 3009-3057]
CCTTTGACGTTGGAGTCCACGTTCTTT
[37 nt withheld, positions 3085-3121]
ACCCTATCTCGGTCTATTCTTTTGATTTATAAGGGATTTTGCCGATTTCGGCCTATTGGTTAAAAAATGA
GCTGATTTAACAAAAATTTAACGCGAATTAATTCTGTGGAATGTGTGTCAGTTAGGGTGTGGAAAGTCCC
CAGGCTCCCCAGCAGGCAGAAGTATGCAAAGCATGCATCTCAATTAGTCAGCAACCAGGTGTGGAAAGTC
CCCAGGCTCCCCAGCAGGCAGAAGTATGCAAAGCATGCATCTCAATTAGTCAGCAACCATAGTCCCGCCC
CTAACTCCGCCCATCCCGCCCCTAACTCCGCCCAGTTCCGCCCATTCTCCGCCCCATGGCTGACTAATTT
TTTTTATTTATGCAGAGGCCGAGGCCGCCTCTGCCTCTGAGCTATTCCAGAAGTAGTGAGGAGGCTTTTT
TGGAGGCCTAGGCTTTTGCAAAAAGCTCCCGGGAGCTTGTATATCCATTTTCGGATCTGATCAGCACGTG
TTGACAATTAATCATCGGCATAGTATATCGGCATAGTATAATACGACAAGGTGAGGAACTAAACCATGGC
CAAGTTGACCAGTGCCGTTCCGGTGCTCACCGCGCGCGACGTCGCCGGAGCGGTCGAGTTCTGGACCGAC
CGGCTCGGGTTCTCCCGGGACTTCGTGGAGGACGACTTCGCCGGTGTGGTCCGGGACGACGTGACCCTGT
TCATCAGCGCGGTCCAGGACCAGGTGGTGCCGGACAACACCCTGGCCTGGGTGTGGGTGCGCGGCCTGGA
CGAGCTGTACGCCGAGTGGTCGGAGGTCGTGTCCACGAACTTCCGGGACGCCTCCGGGCCGGCCATGACC
GAGATCGGCGAGCAGCCGTGGGGGCGGGAGTTCGCCCTGCGCGACCCGGCCGGCAACTGCGTGCACTTCG
TGGCCGAGGAGCAGGACTGACACGTGCTACGAGATTTCGATTCCACCGCCGCCTTCTATGAAAGGTTGGG
CTTCGGAATCGTTTTCCGGGACGCCGGCTGGATGATCCTCCAGCGCGGGGATCTCATGCTGGAGTTCTTC
GCCCACCCCAACTTGTTTATTGCAGCTTATAATGGTTACAAATAAAGCAATAGCATCACAAATTTCACAA
ATAAAGCATTTTTTTCACTGCATTCTAGTTGTGGTTTGTCCAAACTCATCAATGTATCTTATCATGTCTG
TATACCGTCGACCTCTAGCTAGAGCTTGGCGTAATCATGGTCATAGCTGTTTCCTGTGTGAAATTGTTAT
CCGCTCACAATTCCACACAACATACGAGCCGGAAGCATAAAGTGTAAAGCCTGGGGTGCCTAATGAGTGA
GCTAACTCACATTAATTGCGTTGCGCTCACTGCCCGCTTTCCAGTCGGGAAACCTGTCGTGCCAGCTGCA
TTAATGAATCGGCCAACGCGCGGGGAGAGGCGGTTTGCGTATTGGGCGCTCTTCCGCTTCCTCGCTCACT
GACTCGCTGCGCTCGGTCGTTCGGCTGCGGCGAGCGGTATCAGCTCACTCAAAGGCGGTAATACGGTTAT
CCACAGAATCAGGGGATAACGCAGGAAAGAACATGTGAGCAAAAGGCCAGCAAAAGGCCAGGAACCGTAA
AAAGGCCGCGTTGCTGGCGTTTTTCCATAGGCTCCGCCCCCCTGACGAGCATCACAAAAATCGACGCTCA
AGTCAGAGGTGGCGAAACCCGACAGGACTATAAAGATACCAGGCGTTTCCCCCTGGAAGCTCCCTCGTGC
GCTCTCCTGTTCCGACCCTGCCGCTTACCGGATACCTGTCCGCCTTTCTCCCTTCGGGAAGCGTGGCGCT
TTCTCATAGCTCACGCTGTAGGTATCTCAGTTCGGTGTAGGTCGTTCGCTCCAAGCTGGGCTGTGTGCAC
GAACCCCCCGTTCAGCCCGACCGCTGCGCCTTATCCGGTAACTATCGTCTTGAGTCCAACCCGGTAAGAC
ACGACTTATCGCCACTGGCAGCAGCCACTGGTAACAGGATTAGCAGAGCGAGGTATGTAGGCGGTGCTAC
AGAGTTCTTGAAGTGGTGGCCTAACTACGGCTACACTAGAAGAACAGTATTTGGTATCTGCGCTCTGCTG
AAGCCAGTTACCTTCGGAAAAAGAGTTGGTAGCTCTTGATCCGGCAAACAAACCACCGCTGGTAGCGGTG
GTTTTTTTGTTTGCAAGCAGCAGATTACGCGCAGAAAAAAAGGATCTCAAGAAGATCCTTTGATCTTTTC
TACGGGGTCTGACGCTCAGTGGAACGAAAACTCACGTTAAGGGATTTTGGTCATGAGATTATCAAAAAGG
ATCTTCACCTAGATCCTTTTAAATTAAAAATGAAGTTTTAAATCAATCTAAAGTATATATGAGTAAACTT
GGTCTGACAGTTACCAATGCTTAATCAGTGAGGCACCTATCTCAGCGATCTGTCTATTTCGTTCATCCAT
AGTTGCCTGACTCCCCGTCGTGTAGATAACTACGATACGGGAGGGCTTACCATCTGGCCCCAGTGCTGCA
ATGATACCGCGAGACCCACGCTCACCGGCTCCAGATTTATCAGCAATAAACCAGCCAGCCGGAAGGGCCG
AGCGCAGAAGTGGTCCTGCAACTTTATCCGCCTCCATCCAGTCTATTAATTGTTGCCGGGAAGCTAGAGT
AAGTAGTTCGCCAGTTAATAGTTTGCGCAACGTTGTTGCCATTGCTACAGGCATCGTGGTGTCACGCTCG
TCGTTTGGTATGGCTTCATTCAGCTCCGGTTCCCAACGATCAAGGCGAGTTACATGATCCCCCATGTTGT
GCAAAAAAGCGGTTAGCTCCTTCGGTCCTCCGATCGTTGTCAGAAGTAAGTTGGCCGCAGTGTTATCACT
CATGGTTATGGCAGCACTGCATAATTCTCTTACTGTCATGCCATCCGTAAGATGCTTTTCTGTGACTGGT
GAGTACTCAACCAAGTCATTCTGAGAATAGTGTATGCGGCGACCGAGTTGCTCTTGCCCGGCGTCAATAC
GGGATAATACCGCGCCACATAGCAGAACTTTAAAAGTGCTCATCATTGGAAAACGTTCTTCGGGGCGAAA
ACTCTCAAGGATCTTACCGCTGTTGAGATCCAGTTCGATGTAACCCACTCGTGCACCCAACTGATCTTCA
GCATCTTTTACTTTCACCAGCGTTTCTGGGTGAGCAAAAACAGGAAGGCAAAATGCCGCAAAAAAGGGAA
TAAGGGCGACACGGAAATGTTGAATACTCATACTCTTCCTTTTTCAATATTATTGAAGCATTTATCAGGG
TTATTGTCTCATGAGCGGATACATATTTGAATGTATTTAGAAAAATAAACAAATAGGGGTTCCGCGCACA
TTTCCCCGAAAAGTGCCACCTGACGTCGACGGATCGGGAGATCTCCCGATCCCCTATGGTGCACTCTCAG
TACAATCTGCTCTGATGCCGCATAGTTAAGCCAGTATCTGCTCCCTGCTTGTGTGTTGGAGGTCGCTGAG
TAGTGCGCGAGCAAAATTTAAGCTACAACAAGGCAAGGCTTGACCGACAATTGCATGAAGAATCTGCTTA
GGGTTAGGCGTTTTGCGCTGCTTCGCGATGTACGGGCCAGATATACGCGTTGACATTGATTATTGACTAG
TTATTAATAGTAATCAATTACGGGGTCATTAGTTCATAGCCCATATATGGAGTTCCGCGTTACATAACTT
ACGGTAAATGGCCCGCCTGGCTGACCGCCCAACGACCCCCGCCCATTGACGTCAATAATGACGTATGTTC
CCATAGTAACGCCAATAGGGACTTTCCATTGACGTCAATGGGTGGAGTATTTACGGTAAACTGCCCACTT
GGCAGTACATCAAGTGTATCATATGCCAAGTACGCCCCCTATTGACGTCAATGACGGTAAATGGCCCGCC
TGGCATTATGCCCAGTACATGACCTTATGGGACTTTCCTACTTGGCAGTACATCTACGTATTAGTCATCG
CTATTACCATGGTGATGCGGTTTTGGCAGTACATCAATGGGCGTGGATAGCGGTTTGACTCACGGGGATT
TCCAAGTCTCCACCCCATTGACGTCAATGGGAGTTTGTTTTGGCACCAAAATCAACGGGACTTTCCAAAA
TGTCGTAACAACTCCGCCCCATTGACGCAAATGGGCGGTAGGCGTGTACGGTGGGAGGTCTATATAAGCA
GCGCGTTTTGCCTGTACTGGGTCTCTCTGGTTAGACCAGATCTGAGCCTGGGAGCTCTCTGGCTAACTAG
GGAACCCACTGCTTAAGCCTCAATAAAGCTTGCCTTGAGTGCTTCAAGTAGTGTGTGCCCGTCTGTTGTG
TGACTCTGGTAACTAGAGATCCCTCAGACCCTTTTAGTCAGTGTGGAAAATCTCTAGCAGTGGCGCCCGA
ACAGGGACTTGAAAGCGAAAGGGAAACCAGAGGAGCTCTCTCGACGCAGGACTCGGCTTGCTGAAGCGCG
CACGGCAAGAGGCGAGGGGCGGCGACTGGTGAGTACGCCAAAAATTTTGACTAGCGGAGGCTAGAAGGAG
AGAGATGGGTGCGAGAGCGTCAGTATTAAGCGGGGGAGAATTAGATCGCGATGGGAAAAAATTCGGTTAA
GGCCAGGGGGAAAGAAAAAATATAAATTAAAACATATAGTATGGGCAAGCAGGGAGCTAGAACGATTCGC
AGTTAATCCTGGCCTGTTAGAAACATCAGAAGGCTGTAGACAAATACTGGGACAGCTACAACCATCCCTT
CAGACAGGATCAGAAGAACTTAGATCATTATATAATACAGTAGCAACCCTCTATTGTGTGCATCAAAGGA
TAGAGATAAAAGACACCAAGGAAGCTTTAGACAAGATAGAGGAAGAGCAAAACAAAAGTAAGACCACCGC
ACAGCAAGCGGCCGCTGATCTTCAGACCTGGAGGAGGAGATATGAGGGACAATTGGAGAAGTGAATTATA
TAAATATAAAGTAGTAAAAATTGAACCATTAGGAGTAGCACCCACCAAGGCAAAGAGAAGAGTGGTGCAG
AGAGAAAAAAGAGCAGTGGGAATAGGAGCTTTGTTCCTTGGGTTCTTGGGAGCAGCAGGAAGCACTATGG
GCGCAGCGTCAATGACGCTGACGGTACAGGCCAGACAATTATTGTCTGGTATAGTGCAGCAGCAGAACAA
TTTGCTGAGGGCTATTGAGGCGCAACAGCATCTGTTGCAACTCACAGTCTGGGGCATCAAGCAGCTCCAG
GCAAGAATCCTGGCTGTGGAAAGATACCTAAAGGATCAACAGCTCCTGGGGATTTGGGGTTGCTCTGGAA
AACTCATTTGCACCACTGCTGTGCCTTGGAATGCTAGTTGGAGTAATAAATCTCTGGAACAGATTTGGAA
TCACACGACCTGGATGGAGTGGGACAGAGAAATTAACAATTACACAAGCTTAATACACTCCTTAATTGAA
GAATCGCAAAACCAGCAAGAAAAGAATGAACAAGAATTATTGGAATTAGATAAATGGGCAAGTTTGTGGA
ATTGGTTTAACATAACAAATTGGCTGTGGTATATAAAATTATTCATAATGATAGTAGGAGGCTTGGTAGG
TTTAAGAATAGTTTTTGCTGTACTTTCTATAGTGAATAGAGTTAGGCAGGGATATTCACCATTATCGTTT
C
